>Addgene plasmid #71582 | pJK502 | depositor full sequence | sequence record 131754 | pJK502 sequence 4115 bps
TGGCGAATGGG
[124 nt withheld, positions 12-135]
C
[91 nt withheld, positions 137-227]
A
[49 nt withheld, positions 229-277]
CCTTTGACGTTGGAGTCCACGTTCTTT
[37 nt withheld, positions 305-341]
ACCCTATCTCGGTCTATTCTTTTGATTTATAAGGGATTTTGCCGATTTCGGCCTATTGGTTAAAAAATGA
GCTGATTTAACAAAAATTTAACGCGAATTTTAACAAAATATTAACGTTTACAATTTCAGGTGGCACTTTT
CGGGGAAATGTGCGCGGAACCCCTATTTGTTTATTTTTCTAAATACATTCAAATATGTATCCGCTCATGA
GACAATAACCCTGATAAATGCTTCAATAATATTGAAAAAGGAAGAGTATGAGTATTCAACATTTCCGTGT
CGCCCTTATTCCCTTTTTTGCGGCATTTTGCCTTCCTGTTTTTGCTCACCCAGAAACGCTGGTGAAAGTA
AAAGATGCTGAAGATCAGTTGGGTGCACGAGTGGGTTACATCGAACTGGATCTCAACAGCGGTAAGATCC
TTGAGAGTTTTCGCCCCGAAGAACGTTTTCCAATGATGAGCACTTTTAAAGTTCTGCTATGTGGCGCGGT
ATTATCCCGTATTGACGCCGGGCAAGAGCAACTCGGTCGCCGCATACACTATTCTCAGAATGACTTGGTT
GAGTACTCACCAGTCACAGAAAAGCATCTTACGGATGGCATGACAGTAAGAGAATTATGCAGTGCTGCCA
TAACCATGAGTGATAACACTGCGGCCAACTTACTTCTGACAACGATCGGAGGACCGAAGGAGCTAACCGC
TTTTTTGCACAACATGGGGGATCATGTAACTCGCCTTGATCGTTGGGAACCGGAGCTGAATGAAGCCATA
CCAAACGACGAGCGTGACACCACGATGCCTGCAGCAATGGCAACAACGTTGCGCAAACTATTAACTGGCG
AACTACTTACTCTAGCTTCCCGGCAACAATTAATAGACTGGATGGAGGCGGATAAAGTTGCAGGACCACT
TCTGCGCTCGGCCCTTCCGGCTGGCTGGTTTATTGCTGATAAATCTGGAGCCGGTGAGCGTGGGTCTCGC
GGTATCATTGCAGCACTGGGGCCAGATGGTAAGCCCTCCCGTATCGTAGTTATCTACACGACGGGGAGTC
AGGCAACTATGGATGAACGAAATAGACAGATCGCTGAGATAGGTGCCTCACTGATTAAGCATTGGTAACT
GTCAGACCAAGTTTACTCATATATACTTTAGATTGATTTAAAACTTCATTTTTAATTTAAAAGGATCTAG
GTGAAGATCCTTTTTGATAATCTCATGACCAAAATCCCTTAACGTGAGTTTTCGTTCCACTGAGCGTCAG
ACCCCGTAGAAAAGATCAAAGGATCTTCTTGAGATCCTTTTTTTCTGCGCGTAATCTGCTGCTTGCAAAC
AAAAAAACCACCGCTACCAGCGGTGGTTTGTTTGCCGGATCAAGAGCTACCAACTCTTTTTCCGAAGGTA
ACTGGCTTCAGCAGAGCGCAGATACCAAATACTGTCCTTCTAGTGTAGCCGTAGTTAGGCCACCACTTCA
AGAACTCTGTAGCACCGCCTACATACCTCGCTCTGCTAATCCTGTTACCAGTGGCTGCTGCCAGTGGCGA
TAAGTCGTGTCTTACCGGGTTGGACTCAAGACGATAGTTACCGGATAAGGCGCAGCGGTCGGGCTGAACG
GGGGGTTCGTGCACACAGCCCAGCTTGGAGCGAACGACCTACACCGAACTGAGATACCTACAGCGTGAGC
TATGAGAAAGCGCCACGCTTCCCGAAGGGAGAAAGGCGGACAGGTATCCGGTAAGCGGCAGGGTCGGAAC
AGGAGAGCGCACGAGGGAGCTTCCAGGGGGAAACGCCTGGTATCTTTATAGTCCTGTCGGGTTTCGCCAC
CTCTGACTTGAGCGTCGATTTTTGTGATGCTCGTCAGGGGGGCGGAGCCTATGGAAAAACGCCAGCAACG
CGGCCTTTTTACGGTTCCTGGCCTTTTGCTGGCCTTTTGCTCACATGTTCTTTCCTGCGTTATCCCCTGA
TTCTGTGGATAACCGTATTACCGCCTTTGAGTGAGCTGATACCGCTCGCCGCAGCCGAACGACCGAGCGC
AGCGAGTCAGTGAGCGAGGAAGCGGAAGAGCGCCTGATGCGGTATTTTCTCCTTACGCATCTGTGCGGTA
TTTCACACCGCATATATGGTGCACTCTCAGTACAATCTGCTCTGATGCCGCATAGTTAAGCCAGTATACA
CTCCGCTATCGCTACGTGACTGGGTCATGGCTGCGCCCCGACACCCGCCAACACCCGCTGACGCGCCCTG
ACGGGCTTGTCTGCTCCCGGCATCCGCTTACAGACAAGCTGTGACCGTCTCCGGGAGCTGCATGTGTCAG
AGGTTTTCACCGTCATCACCGAAACGCGCGAGGCAGCTGCGGTAAAGCTCATCAGCGTGGTCGTGAAGCG
ATTCACAGATGTCTGCCTGTTCATCCGCGTCCAGCTCGTTGAGTTTCTCCAGAAGCGTTAATGTCTGGCT
TCTGATAAAGCGGGCCATGTTAAGGGCGGTTTTTTCCTGTTTGGTCACTGATGCCTCCGTGTAAGGGGGA
TTTCTGTTCATGGGGGTAATGATACCGATGAAACGAGAGAGGATGCTCACGATACGGGTTACTGATGATG
AACATGCCCGGTTACTGGAACGTTGTGAGGGTAAACAACTGGCGGTATGGATGCGGCGGGACCAGAGAAA
AATCACTCAGGGTCAATGCCAGCGCTTCGTTAATACAGATGTAGGTGTTCCACAGGGTAGCCAGCAGCAT
CCTGCGATGCAGATCCGGAACATAATGGTGCAGGGCGCTGACTTCCGCGTTTCCAGACTTTACGAAACAC
GGAAACCGAAGACCATTCATGTTGTTGCTCAGGTCGCAGACGTTTTGCAGCAGCAGTCGCTTCACGTTCG
CTCGCGTATCGGTGATTCATTCTGCTAACCAGTAAGGCAACCCCGCCAGCCTAGCCGGGTCCTCAACGAC
AGGAGCACGATCATGCGCACCCGTGGCCAGGACCCAACGCTGCCCGAGATCTCGATCCCGCGAAATTAAT
ACGACTCACTATAGGGAGACCACAACGGTTTCCCTCTAGAAATAATTTTGTTTAACTTTAAGAAGGAGAT
ATACATATGCGCCGCCTTGTTCTGCTTCGCCACGCTGAAGCCGCTTCCGCCCCTTTGGGAAATTTCAGCG
TTGATGCTGACATGAATCGCCCGCTTACGCCCGCAGGGCAAGAGGCGGCACAGCGCTGTGGGCACTGGCT
GGCAGCGCACGGCATTGTGCCCGATACCATTTTATGTAGCCCGGCAGTGCGCACACGGCAGACTCTGGCA
GGCGTTGTGGCGGCACTGGCATGCCCCCTTCCCACGCCCGAATATTGTGCAGATATTTACGACGCCACGC
CTGAAGCTTTGTTGGCGCAAATTCAGCGCGTTCCCGATTCAGCCCACACAGTGCTGATGGTGGGGCATAA
CCCCGGTATTTCCTTGCTGGCGCATCAGTTAGACATGCAGGCCAGTGCGCTGGATCAGGGATTCGCTCCA
GCCTCTGTTGCTGTTTTTGAAATGTACGGTAGCGAAACGTTGCCAGATATAACACACTGGCAAATGTGCG
ATGCCCAAAGCATGCATTTGCACACATTCGCGCGACCCTCACTCGAGCACCACCACCACCACCACTGAGA
TCCGGCTGCTAACAAAGCCCGAAAGGAAGCTGAGTTGGCTGCTGCCACCGCTGAGCAATAACTAGCATAA
CCCCTTGGGGCCTCTAAACGGGTCTTGAGGGGTTTTTTGCTGAAAGGAGGAACTATATCCGGAT
Features (pLannotate 1.2.2; 12 found; start..end, strand, type, name):
     12..467     +  rep_origin     f1 ori (sequence partly withheld): f1 bacteriophage origin of replication; arrow indicates direction of (+) strand synthesis
    494..598     +  promoter       AmpR promoter: bla
    599..1459    +  CDS            AmpR: β-lactamase; bla; confers resistance to ampicillin, carbenicillin, and related antibiotics
   1630..2218    +  rep_origin     ori: high-copy-number ColE1/pMB1/pBR322/pUC origin of replication
   2404..2546    -  misc_feature   bom: basis of mobility region from pBR322
   2648..2839    -  CDS            rop: Rop protein, which maintains plasmids at low copy number; rop
   2856..3236    +  CDS            YPB1_ECOLX: Protein predicted: Swiss-Prot protein existence level 4. From Escherichia coli.
   3348..3366    +  promoter       T7 promoter: promoter for bacteriophage T7 RNA polymerase
   3398..3420    +  RBS            RBS: efficient ribosome binding site from bacteriophage T7 gene 10 (Olins and Rangwala, 1989)
   3959..3976    +  CDS            9xHis (fragment): 9xHis affinity tag
   3986..4035    +  CDS            SET1 (fragment): solubility-enhancement tag derived from T7 phage gene 10B
   4043..4090    +  terminator     T7 terminator: transcription terminator for bacteriophage T7 RNA polymerase
