[The description below was written by a language model from this plasmid's Addgene catalogue record and pLannotate feature annotations shown in this document.]
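Description:
pJK502 is a bacterial expression plasmid built on the pET23a backbone for producing the putative phosphohistidine phosphatase SixA of Acetobacter aceti strain 1023 with a C-terminal hexahistidine tag (SixAH6). The 4,115 bp plasmid carries a ColE1/pMB1-type origin of replication and the bla β-lactamase gene under its own promoter, so it is maintained in E. coli under ampicillin selection. An f1 phage origin is also present, which would permit rescue of single-stranded DNA. The annotation additionally detects pBR322-derived backbone sequence, including the bom mobility region and a rop reading frame. The catalogue nonetheless lists the plasmid as high copy, and the record does not resolve this apparent tension.

The sixA coding sequence (also catalogued as AZ09_02580) was inserted between the NdeI and XhoI sites, both of which are retained. This places it downstream of the bacteriophage T7 promoter and the efficient T7 gene 10 ribosome binding site, and in frame with the vector-encoded His tag. The T7 terminator follows. The insert itself is not annotated in the feature table, but it corresponds to the unlabelled interval between the ribosome binding site and the His tag. The tag is called as a fragment of a 9xHis tag, though its 18-nucleotide length fits the six histidines stated in the record. The short "SET1" fragment just before the terminator lies beyond the tag and is most likely an automated match to T7-derived vector sequence rather than a designed fusion.

Transcription depends on T7 RNA polymerase, so protein production requires a host strain that supplies this enzyme, while a cloning strain such as DH5alpha serves for propagation. The His tag allows purification by immobilised metal affinity chromatography. The plasmid was made in the context of functional analysis of the acetic acid resistance (aar) gene cluster of A. aceti.
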