Addgene plasmid #71582: pJK502
Purpose: Produces Acetobacter aceti 1023 putative SixA with C-terminal His6 tag (SixAH6)
Depositing lab: T. J. Kappock. Depositing organization: Purdue University. Publication: Functional analysis of the acetic acid resistance (aar) gene cluster in Acetobacter aceti strain 1023. Mullins E, Kappock TJ. Acetic Acid Bacteria. 2(s1):e3 (2013) 10.4081/aab.2013.s1.e3.
Backbone
  Vector backbone: pET23a
  Backbone size w/o insert (bp): 3666
  Total vector size (bp): 4115
  Vector type: Bacterial Expression
Growth in bacteria
  Bacterial resistance: Ampicillin, 100 μg/mL
  Growth temperature: 37°C
  Growth strain: DH5alpha
  Copy number: High Copy
Gene/Insert
  Gene/Insert name: phosphohistidine phosphatase (alt names: sixA; AZ09_02580)
  Species: Acetobacter aceti 1023
  GenBank ID: ACD85599.1 KDE21010.1
  Promoter: T7
  Tag / fusion protein: His6 (C terminal on backbone)
  Cloning method: Restriction Enzyme; 5′ cloning site NdeI (not destroyed); 3′ cloning site XhoI (not destroyed)
  Sequencing primers: 5′ T7 promoter; 3′ T7 terminator
Terms and licenses: Academic/Nonprofit Terms; Industry Terms: Not Available to Industry
How to cite: pJK502 was a gift from T. J. Kappock (Addgene plasmid # 71582 ; http://n2t.net/addgene:71582 ; RRID:Addgene_71582)
