>Addgene plasmid #71582 | pJK502 | addgene partial sequence | sequence record 138855 | T7 5'-TAATACGACTCACTATAGGG-3'
TTTTGTTTAACTTTAAGAAGGAGATATACATATGCGCCGCCTTGTTCTGCTTCGCCACGCTGAAGCCGCT
TCCGCCCCTTTGGGAAATTTCAGCGTTGATGCTGACATGAATCGCCCGCTTACGCCCGCAGGGCAAGAGG
CGGCACAGCGCTGTGGGCACTGGCTGGCAGCGCACGGCATTGTGCCCGATACCATTTTATGTAGCCCGGC
AGTGCGCACACGGCAGACTCTGGCAGGCGTTGTGGCGGCACTGGCATGCCCCCTTCCCACGCCCGAATAT
TGTGCAGATATTTACGACGCCACGCCTGAAGCTTTGTTGGCGCAAATTCAGCGCGTTCCCGATTCAGCCC
ACACAGTGCTGATGGTGGGGCATAACCCCGGTATTTCCTTGCTGGCGCATCAGTTAGACATGCAGGCCAG
TGCGCTGGATCAGGGATTCGCTCCAGCCTCTGTTGCTGTTTTTGAAATGTACGGTAGCGAAACGTTGCCA
GATATAACACACTGGCAAATGTGCGATGCCCAAAGCATGCATTTGCACACATTCGCGCGACCCTCACTCG
AGCACCACCACCACCACCACTGAGATCCGGCTGCTAACAAAGCCCGAAAGGAAGCTGAGTTGGCTGCTGC
CACCGCTGAGCAATAACTAGCATAACCCCTTGGGGCCTCTAAACGGGTCTTGAGGGGTTTTTTGCTGAAA
GGAGGAACTATATCCGGATTGGCGAATGGG
[124 nt withheld, positions 731-854]
C
[91 nt withheld, positions 856-946]
A
[49 nt withheld, positions 948-996]
CCTTTGA
