>Addgene plasmid #71582 | pJK502 | addgene partial sequence | sequence record 138856 | T7term 5'-GCTAGTTATTGCTCAGCGG-3'
TTGTTAGCAGCCGGATCTCAGTGGTGGTGGTGGTGGTGCTCGAGTGAGGGTCGCGCGAATGTGTGCAAAT
GCATGCTTTGGGCATCGCACATTTGCCAGTGTGTTATATCTGGCAACGTTTCGCTACCGTACATTTCAAA
AACAGCAACAGAGGCTGGAGCGAATCCCTGATCCAGCGCACTGGCCTGCATGTCTAACTGATGCGCCAGC
AAGGAAATACCGGGGTTATGCCCCACCATCAGCACTGTGTGGGCTGAATCGGGAACGCGCTGAATTTGCG
CCAACAAAGCTTCAGGCGTGGCGTCGTAAATATCTGCACAATATTCGGGCGTGGGAAGGGGGCATGCCAG
TGCCGCCACAACGCCTGCCAGAGTCTGCCGTGTGCGCACTGCCGGGCTACATAAAATGGTATCGGGCACA
ATGCCGTGCGCTGCCAGCCAGTGCCCACAGCGCTGTGCCGCCTCTTGCCCTGCGGGCGTAAGCGGGCGAT
TCATGTCAGCATCAACGCTGAAATTTCCCAAAGGGGCGGAAGCGGCTTCAGCGTGGCGAAGCAGAACAAG
GCGGCGCATATGTATATCTCCTTCTTAAAGTTAAACAAAATTATTTCTAGAGGGAAACCGTTGTGGTCTC
CCTATAGTGAGTCGTATTAATTTCGCGGGATCGAGATCTCGGGCAGCGTTGGGTCCTGGCCACGGGTGCG
CATGATCGTGCTCCTGTCGTTGAGGACCCGGCTAGGCTGGCGGGGTTGCCTTACTGGTTAGCAGAATGAA
TCAC
